Addgene plasmid #236590: AiP14451: pAAV-AiE0447h-minBG-SYFP2-WPRE3-BarcodeI-BGHpA (Alias: CN4451)
Purpose: Barcoded enhancer AAV vector for multiplexed screening applications; AiE0447h is an enhancer active in striatal MSNs
Depositing lab: Jonathan Ting. Depositing organization: Allen Institute. Publication: Enhancer AAV toolbox for accessing and perturbing striatal cell types and circuits. Hunker AC, Wirthlin ME, Gill G, Johansen NJ, Hooper M, Omstead V, Vargas S, Lerma MN, Taskin N, Weed N, Laird WD, Bishaw YM, Bendrick JL, Gore BB, Ben-Simon Y, Opitz-Araya X, Martinez RA, Way SW, Thyagarajan B, Otto S, Sanchez REA, Alexander JR, Amaya A, Amster A, Arbuckle J, Ayala A, Baker PM, Barcelli T, Barta S, Bertagnolli D, Bielstein C, Bishwakarma P, Bowlus J, Boyer G, Brouner K, Casian B, Casper T, Chakka AB, Chakrabarty R, Chong P, Clark M, Colbert K, Daniel S, Dawe T, Departee M, DiValentin P, Donadio NP, Dotson NI, Dwivedi D, Egdorf T, Fliss T, Gary A, Goldy J, Grasso C, Groce EL, Gudsnuk K, Han W, Haradon Z, Hastings S, Helback O, Ho WV, Huang C, Johnson T, Jones DL, Juneau Z, Kenney J, Leibly M, Li S, Liang E, Loeffler H, Lusk NA, Madigan Z, Malloy J, Malone J, McCue R, Melchor J, Mich JK, Moosman S, Morin E, Naidoo R, Newman D, Ngo K, Nguyen K, Oster AL, Ouellette B, Oyama AA, Pena N, Pham T, Phillips E, Pom C, Potekhina L, Ransford S, Ray PL, Reding M, Rette DF, Reynoldson C, Rimorin C, Sigler AR, Rocha DB, Ronellenfitch K, Ruiz A, Sawyer L, Sevigny JP, Shapovalova NV, Shepard N, Shulga L, Soliman S, Staats B, Taormina MJ, Tieu M, Wang Y, Wilkes J, Wood T, Zhou T, Williford A, Dee N, Mollenkopf T, Ng L, Esposito L, Kalmbach BE, Yao S, Ariza J, Collman F, Mufti S, Smith K, Waters J, Ersing I, Patrick M, Zeng H, Lein ES, Kojima Y, Horwitz G, Owen SF, Levi BP, Daigle TL, Tasic B, Bakken TE, Ting JT. Neuron. 2025 May 21;113(10):1507-1524.e17. doi: 10.1016/j.neuron.2025.04.035. PubMed 40403704.
Backbone
  Vector backbone: pAAV
  Vector type: AAV
Growth in bacteria
  Bacterial resistance: Ampicillin, 100 μg/mL
  Growth temperature: 30°C
  Growth strain: NEB Stable
  Copy number: Unknown
Gene/Insert
  Gene/Insert name: SYFP2
Terms and licenses: Academic/Nonprofit Terms; Industry Terms: Not Available to Industry
How to cite: AiP14451: pAAV-AiE0447h-minBG-SYFP2-WPRE3-BarcodeI-BGHpA (Alias: CN4451) was a gift from Jonathan Ting (Addgene plasmid # 236590 ; http://n2t.net/addgene:236590 ; RRID:Addgene_236590)
