[The description below was written by a language model from this plasmid's Addgene catalogue record and pLannotate feature annotations shown in this document.]
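Description:
AiP14451: pAAV-AiE0447h-minBG-SYFP2-WPRE3-BarcodeI-BGHpA (alias CN4451) is a 4.8 kb AAV transfer plasmid built on a pAAV backbone and designed for packaging a cell-type-selective fluorescent reporter into recombinant AAV. It is maintained in bacteria through a high-copy ColE1/pUC-type origin and selected with ampicillin via the bla gene and its promoter. An f1 phage origin and small remnants of pBR322 bom and rop sequences are also present in the backbone. The expression cassette lies between AAV2 inverted terminal repeats, which provide the cis signals for genome replication and encapsidation. The automated annotation finds one full ITR downstream of the cassette and only short fragments of the upstream one, a common outcome for these repetitive, structured elements. The recorded use of a recombination-deficient host strain is in keeping with the instability of ITRs.

According to the construct name, expression is driven by the enhancer AiE0447h, described as active in striatal medium spiny neurons, coupled to a minimal beta-globin promoter (minBG). Neither element is picked up in the feature table, but they would occupy the unannotated region upstream of the coding sequence. The reporter is SYFP2, a rapidly maturing monomeric yellow fluorescent protein derived from Aequorea victoria. It is followed by WPRE3, a shortened woodchuck hepatitis virus posttranscriptional element (annotated as two WPRE fragments) that boosts transcript stability and expression, and a bovine growth hormone polyadenylation signal. The name places a barcode ("BarcodeI") between WPRE3 and the polyA signal, so it would be carried in the transcript's 3' UTR. This allows the enhancer's activity to be read out by sequencing when many barcoded enhancer vectors are pooled, which fits the stated purpose of multiplexed enhancer screening.
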