Features (pLannotate 1.2.2; 14 found; start..end, strand, type, name):
    418..1134    +  CDS            SYFP2: SYFP2 is a basic (constitutively fluorescent) yellow fluorescent protein published in 2006, derived from Aequorea victoria. It is reported to be a very rapidly-maturing monomer with moderate acid sensitivity.
   1174..1331    +  misc_feature   WPRE (fragment): woodchuck hepatitis virus posttranscriptional regulatory element
   1337..1417    +  misc_feature   WPRE (fragment): woodchuck hepatitis virus posttranscriptional regulatory element
   1446..1557    +  polyA_signal   bGH poly(A) signal: bovine growth hormone polyadenylation signal
   1675..1815    +  repeat_region  AAV2 ITR: inverted terminal repeat of adeno-associated virus serotype 2 inverted
   1820..1871    -  misc_feature   bom (fragment): basis of mobility region from pBR322
   1890..2345    +  rep_origin     f1 ori (sequence partly withheld): f1 bacteriophage origin of replication; arrow indicates direction of (+) strand synthesis
   2346..2395    -  misc_feature   bom (fragment): basis of mobility region from pBR322
   2497..2532    -  CDS            rop (fragment): Rop protein, which maintains plasmids at low copy number; rop
   2627..2731    +  promoter       AmpR promoter: bla
   2732..3592    +  CDS            AmpR: β-lactamase; bla; confers resistance to ampicillin, carbenicillin, and related antibiotics
   3763..4351    +  rep_origin     ori: high-copy-number ColE1/pMB1/pBR322/pUC origin of replication
   4424..4451    +  repeat_region  AAV2 ITR (fragment): inverted terminal repeat of adeno-associated virus serotype 2 inverted
   4480..4507    +  repeat_region  AAV2 ITR (fragment): inverted terminal repeat of adeno-associated virus serotype 2 inverted
>Addgene plasmid #236590 | AiP14451: pAAV-AiE0447h-minBG-SYFP2-WPRE3-BarcodeI-BGHpA (Alias: CN4451) | addgene full sequence | sequence record 472510 | Addgene NGS Result
TCTTGCTAGTTCCTCCTACATTCCTATTGTTCGTGTTAAAGATGACTTTTCTATTCACCTGTGTAAGTCT
TGCTGCCTCCTACACTGATTAATTTAGCTAGATTGAAAAGGAGGACTAGTGCTTCCTCCATAAAACTCCA
ATTAATCAATCATTTTAGAACTTGAGCTACTTTGTGTGGTGGTATTTGTGGAAAGAGCAGGAATATTGCT
GTCAGTCCTGAGAGGTGGCATTTACTGGCAGATAGACCTCAGACAAGTGATTTTACTCCTGTAAGCCTGA
ATTTGTTTATAGTACCCCAACTCATAAGATTGGTGAGAGAGCTCGGGCTGGGCATAAAAGTCAGGGCAGA
GCCATCTATTGCTTACATTTGCTTCTGGGATCCAGATCTTTCGAAGCTAGCGCTACCGGTCGCCACCATG
GTGAGCAAGGGCGAGGAGCTGTTCACCGGGGTGGTGCCCATCCTGGTCGAGCTGGACGGCGACGTAAACG
GCCACAAGTTCAGCGTGTCCGGCGAGGGCGAGGGCGATGCCACCTACGGCAAGCTGACCCTGAAGCTGAT
CTGCACCACCGGCAAGCTGCCCGTGCCCTGGCCCACCCTCGTGACCACCCTGGGCTACGGCGTGCAGTGC
TTCGCCCGCTACCCCGACCACATGAAGCAGCACGACTTCTTCAAGTCCGCCATGCCCGAAGGCTACGTCC
AGGAGCGCACCATCTTCTTCAAGGACGACGGCAACTACAAGACCCGCGCCGAGGTGAAGTTCGAGGGCGA
CACCCTGGTGAACCGCATCGAGCTGAAGGGCATCGACTTCAAGGAGGACGGCAACATCCTGGGGCACAAG
CTGGAGTACAACTACAACAGCCACAACGTCTATATCACCGCCGACAAGCAGAAGAACGGCATCAAGGCCA
ACTTCAAGATCCGCCACAACATCGAGGACGGCGGCGTGCAGCTCGCCGACCACTACCAGCAGAACACCCC
CATCGGCGACGGCCCCGTGCTGCTGCCCGACAACCACTACCTGAGCTACCAGTCCAAGCTGAGCAAAGAC
CCCAACGAGAAGCGCGATCACATGGTCCTGCTGGAGTTCGTGACCGCCGCCGGGATCACTCTCGGCATGG
ACGAGCTGTACAAGTAAGTCGACGGCGCGCCGCGGCCGCGAATTCGATATCATAATCAACCTCTGGATTA
CAAAATTTGTGAAAGATTGACTGGTATTCTTAACTATGTTGCTCCTTTTACGCTATGTGGATACGCTGCT
TTAATGCCTTTGTATCATGCTATTGCTTCCCGTATGGCTTTCATTTTCTCCTCCTTGTATAAATCCTGGT
TAGTTCTTGCCACGGCGGAACTCATCGCCGCCTGCCTTGCCCGCTGCTGGACAGGGGCTCGGCTGTTGGG
CACTGACAATTCCGTGGCTCGAGGCTCAGGACGAGAGATCTTCGACTGTGCCTTCTAGTTGCCAGCCATC
TGTTGTTTGCCCCTCCCCCGTGCCTTCCTTGACCCTGGAAGGTGCCACTCCCACTGTCCTTTCCTAATAA
AATGAGGAAATTGCATCGCATTGTCTGAGTAGGTGTCATTCTATTCTGGGGGGTGGGGTGGGGCAGGACA
GCAAGGGGGAGGATTGGGAAGACAATAGCAGGCATGAGATCTCACGTGCGGACCGAGCGGCCGCAGGAAC
CCCTAGTGATGGAGTTGGCCACTCCCTCTCTGCGCGCTCGCTCGCTCACTGAGGCCGGGCGACCAAAGGT
CGCCCGACGCCCGGGCTTTGCCCGGGCGGCCTCAGTGAGCGAGCGAGCGCGCAGCTGCCTGCAGGGGCGC
CTGATGCGGTATTTTCTCCTTACGCATCTGTGCGGTATTTCACACCGCATA
[95 nt withheld, positions 1872-1966]
T
[46 nt withheld, positions 1968-2013]
C
[141 nt withheld, positions 2015-2155]
CCTTTGACGTTGGAGTCCACGTTCTTT
[37 nt withheld, positions 2183-2219]
ACTCTATCTCGGGCTATTCTTTTGATTTATAAGGGATTTTGCCGATTTCGGTCTATTGGTTAAAAAATGA
GCTGATTTAACAAAAATTTAACGCGAATTTTAACAAAATATTAACGTTTACAATTTTATGGTGCACTCTC
AGTACAATCTGCTCTGATGCCGCATAGTTAAGCCAGCCCCGACACCCGCCAACACCCGCTGACGCGCCCT
GACGGGCTTGTCTGCTCCCGGCATCCGCTTACAGACAAGCTGTGACCGTCTCCGGGAGCTGCATGTGTCA
GAGGTTTTCACCGTCATCACCGAAACGCGCGAGACGAAAGGGCCTCGTGATACGCCTATTTTTATAGGTT
AATGTCATGATAATAATGGTTTCTTAGACGTCAGGTGGCACTTTTCGGGGAAATGTGCGCGGAACCCCTA
TTTGTTTATTTTTCTAAATACATTCAAATATGTATCCGCTCATGAGACAATAACCCTGATAAATGCTTCA
ATAATATTGAAAAAGGAAGAGTATGAGTATTCAACATTTCCGTGTCGCCCTTATTCCCTTTTTTGCGGCA
TTTTGCCTTCCTGTTTTTGCTCACCCAGAAACGCTGGTGAAAGTAAAAGATGCTGAAGATCAGTTGGGTG
CACGAGTGGGTTACATCGAACTGGATCTCAACAGCGGTAAGATCCTTGAGAGTTTTCGCCCCGAAGAACG
TTTTCCAATGATGAGCACTTTTAAAGTTCTGCTATGTGGCGCGGTATTATCCCGTATTGACGCCGGGCAA
GAGCAACTCGGTCGCCGCATACACTATTCTCAGAATGACTTGGTTGAGTACTCACCAGTCACAGAAAAGC
ATCTTACGGATGGCATGACAGTAAGAGAATTATGCAGTGCTGCCATAACCATGAGTGATAACACTGCGGC
CAACTTACTTCTGACAACGATCGGAGGACCGAAGGAGCTAACCGCTTTTTTGCACAACATGGGGGATCAT
GTAACTCGCCTTGATCGTTGGGAACCGGAGCTGAATGAAGCCATACCAAACGACGAGCGTGACACCACGA
TGCCTGTAGCAATGGCAACAACGTTGCGCAAACTATTAACTGGCGAACTACTTACTCTAGCTTCCCGGCA
ACAATTAATAGACTGGATGGAGGCGGATAAAGTTGCAGGACCACTTCTGCGCTCGGCCCTTCCGGCTGGC
TGGTTTATTGCTGATAAATCTGGAGCCGGTGAGCGTGGGTCTCGCGGTATCATTGCAGCACTGGGGCCAG
ATGGTAAGCCCTCCCGTATCGTAGTTATCTACACGACGGGGAGTCAGGCAACTATGGATGAACGAAATAG
ACAGATCGCTGAGATAGGTGCCTCACTGATTAAGCATTGGTAACTGTCAGACCAAGTTTACTCATATATA
CTTTAGATTGATTTAAAACTTCATTTTTAATTTAAAAGGATCTAGGTGAAGATCCTTTTTGATAATCTCA
TGACCAAAATCCCTTAACGTGAGTTTTCGTTCCACTGAGCGTCAGACCCCGTAGAAAAGATCAAAGGATC
TTCTTGAGATCCTTTTTTTCTGCGCGTAATCTGCTGCTTGCAAACAAAAAAACCACCGCTACCAGCGGTG
GTTTGTTTGCCGGATCAAGAGCTACCAACTCTTTTTCCGAAGGTAACTGGCTTCAGCAGAGCGCAGATAC
CAAATACTGTTCTTCTAGTGTAGCCGTAGTTAGGCCACCACTTCAAGAACTCTGTAGCACCGCCTACATA
CCTCGCTCTGCTAATCCTGTTACCAGTGGCTGCTGCCAGTGGCGATAAGTCGTGTCTTACCGGGTTGGAC
TCAAGACGATAGTTACCGGATAAGGCGCAGCGGTCGGGCTGAACGGGGGGTTCGTGCACACAGCCCAGCT
TGGAGCGAACGACCTACACCGAACTGAGATACCTACAGCGTGAGCTATGAGAAAGCGCCACGCTTCCCGA
AGGGAGAAAGGCGGACAGGTATCCGGTAAGCGGCAGGGTCGGAACAGGAGAGCGCACGAGGGAGCTTCCA
GGGGGAAACGCCTGGTATCTTTATAGTCCTGTCGGGTTTCGCCACCTCTGACTTGAGCGTCGATTTTTGT
GATGCTCGTCAGGGGGGCGGAGCCTATGGAAAAACGCCAGCAACGCGGCCTTTTTACGGTTCCTGGCCTT
TTGCTGGCCTTTTGCTCACATGTCCTGCAGGCAGCTGCGCGCTCGCTCGCTCACTGAGGCCGCCCGGGCG
TCGGGCGACCTTTGGTCGCCCGGCCTCAGTGAGCGAGCGAGCGCGCAGAGAGGGAGTGGCCAACTCCATC
ACTAGGGGTTCCTGCGGCCGCACGCGTTATGCTGTGGCCTGGGGATGGGAGGGAGAATCCACAGGCTGTG
GGGATATTTCATAGGCTTCATCTAGGCATTAAATGAGGAAATGAATGCAAAAGTGCCCAGCACAGTGCCT
GACACATAAAAGCACCAATAAGCTTCAGCTGTCTTCCCCCTTCTTCAAACTACTTAATTTTCTGTGAAAC
TAACACTTCTTTTCTAATTGCCCTTGACTTCACATTCTTTAGCCCATTCTTCGTTACTAATCCAT
